Addgene plasmid #83413: pCDNA3_UnaG-Flag-Sec61B
Purpose: Expressed N-term tagged UnaG on Sec61B
Depositing lab: Hyun-Woo Rhee. Depositing organization: Ulsan National Institute of Science and Technology (UNIST). Publication: In Cellulo Mapping of Subcellular Localized Bilirubin. Park JS, Nam E, Lee HK, Lim MH, Rhee HW. ACS Chem Biol. 2016 May 27. 10.1021/acschembio.6b00017 PubMed 27232847.
Backbone
  Vector backbone: pcDNA3
  Backbone size w/o insert (bp): 5378
  Total vector size (bp): 6120
  Vector type: Mammalian Expression
Growth in bacteria
  Bacterial resistance: Ampicillin, 100 μg/mL
  Growth temperature: 37°C
  Growth strain: DH5alpha
  Copy number: High Copy
Gene/Insert
  Gene/Insert name: UnaG-Sec61B
  Species: H. sapiens (human), Synthetic
  Insert size (bp): 742
  GenBank ID: NM_006808.2. NM_006808.2.
  Entrez Gene: SEC61B
  Cloning method: Restriction Enzyme; 5′ cloning site NotI (not destroyed); 3′ cloning site XhoI (not destroyed)
  Sequencing primers: 5′ tagtaggaattcatgcctggtccgacccc; 3′ tagtagctcgagTCAcgaacgagtgtacttgcccca
Terms and licenses: Academic/Nonprofit Terms; Industry Terms: Not Available to Industry
How to cite: pCDNA3_UnaG-Flag-Sec61B was a gift from Hyun-Woo Rhee (Addgene plasmid # 83413 ; http://n2t.net/addgene:83413 ; RRID:Addgene_83413)
