[The description below was written by a language model from this plasmid's Addgene catalogue record and pLannotate feature annotations shown in this document.]
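Description:
pCDNA3_UnaG-Flag-Sec61B is a mammalian expression plasmid of about 6.1 kb built on the pcDNA3 backbone. It is propagated in E. coli at high copy from a ColE1/pUC-type origin under ampicillin selection (AmpR with its bla promoter). It also carries an f1 origin for single-stranded DNA production. For selection in mammalian cells, an SV40 early promoter drives a neomycin phosphotransferase gene terminated by an SV40 poly(A) signal, which allows G418 selection of stable transfectants. Several short annotations, including the truncated HIV-1 LTR, ble, lacI and bom fragments, appear to be backbone remnants or partial homology matches rather than functional parts.

The payload is a roughly 740 bp fusion open reading frame cloned between NotI and XhoI sites. It is transcribed from the CMV immediate-early enhancer/promoter and terminated by the bovine growth hormone poly(A) signal, with flanking T7 and SP6 promoters typical of pcDNA3. The fusion reads, from the N-terminus, UnaG, a short FLAG epitope (annotated as a fragment of 3xFLAG, consistent with a single tag) and human SEC61B. UnaG is a green fluorescent protein from Japanese eel that fluoresces only when bound to bilirubin. SEC61B is a subunit of the Sec61 translocon complex of the endoplasmic reticulum, so it serves here to localise UnaG to the ER. The FLAG tag permits antibody-based detection independent of fluorescence. The associated publication concerns mapping of subcellularly localised bilirubin in cells, and the construct fits that use as an ER-targeted, bilirubin-dependent fluorescent reporter.
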