Features (pLannotate 1.2.2; 23 found; start..end, strand, type, name):
     85..464     +  enhancer       CMV enhancer: human cytomegalovirus immediate early enhancer
    465..668     +  promoter       CMV promoter: human cytomegalovirus (CMV) immediate early promoter
    664..697     +  LTR            5' LTR (truncated) (fragment): truncated 5' long terminal repeat (LTR) from HIV-1
    713..731     +  promoter       T7 promoter: promoter for bacteriophage T7 RNA polymerase
    757..1173    +  CDS            UnaG: UnaG is a basic (constitutively fluorescent) green fluorescent protein published in 2013, derived from Anguilla japonica. It has low acid sensitivity. It requires the cofactor bilirubin for fluorescence.
   1177..1199    +  CDS            3xFLAG (fragment): three tandem FLAG® epitope tags
   1204..1491    +  CDS            SEC61B (sequence withheld): SC61B_CANLF - Experimental evidence at protein level: Swiss-Prot protein existence level 1. Component of SEC61 channel-forming translocon complex that mediates transport of signal peptide-containing precursor polypeptides across the endoplasmic reticulum (ER) (PubMed:8107851). Component of a ribosome-associated ER translocon complex involved in multi-pass membrane protein transport into the ER membrane and biogenesis (By similarity). The SEC61 channel cooperates with the translocating protein TRAM1 to import nascent proteins into the ER (By similarity). Required for PKD1/Polycystin-1 biogenesi
   1522..1540    -  promoter       SP6 promoter: promoter for bacteriophage SP6 RNA polymerase
   1566..1790    +  polyA_signal   bGH poly(A) signal: bovine growth hormone polyadenylation signal
   1794..1815    +  promoter       SV40 promoter (fragment): SV40 enhancer and early promoter
   1836..2264    +  rep_origin     f1 ori (sequence partly withheld): f1 bacteriophage origin of replication; arrow indicates direction of (+) strand synthesis
   2278..2607    +  promoter       SV40 promoter: SV40 enhancer and early promoter
   2674..3465    +  CDS            neo: KKA2_KLEPN - Also known as kan, nptII. Experimental evidence at protein level: Swiss-Prot protein existence level 1. Resistance to kanamycin, neomycin, paromomycin, ribostamycin, butirosin and gentamicin B. From Klebsiella pneumoniae.
   3489..3647    +  CDS            ble (fragment): BLE_KLEPN - Experimental evidence at protein level: Swiss-Prot protein existence level 1. Binding protein with a strong affinity to the bleomycin family of antibiotics. Binds to CL990; an antimitotic-antibiotic compound. From Klebsiella pneumoniae.
   3642..3763    +  polyA_signal   SV40 poly(A) signal: SV40 polyadenylation signal
   3836..3852    -  protein_bind   lac operator: The lac repressor binds to the lac operator to inhibit transcription in E. coli. This inhibition can be relieved by adding lactose or isopropyl-β-D-thiogalactopyranoside (IPTG). lac repressor encoded by lacI
   3860..3890    -  promoter       lac promoter: promoter for the E. coli lac operon
   3905..3926    -  protein_bind   CAP binding site: CAP binding activates transcription in the presence of cAMP. E. coli catabolite activator protein
   3939..4031    -  CDS            lacI (fragment): lac repressor; lacI; The lac repressor binds to the lac operator to inhibit transcription in E. coli. This inhibition can be relieved by adding lactose or isopropyl-β-D-thiogalactopyranoside (IPTG).
   4214..4802    -  rep_origin     ori: high-copy-number ColE1/pMB1/pBR322/pUC origin of replication
   4973..5833    -  CDS            AmpR: β-lactamase; bla; confers resistance to ampicillin, carbenicillin, and related antibiotics
   5834..5938    -  promoter       AmpR promoter: bla
   5997..6049    -  misc_feature   bom (fragment): basis of mobility region from pBR322
>Addgene plasmid #83413 | pCDNA3_UnaG-Flag-Sec61B | addgene full sequence | sequence record 173679 | Addgene NGS Result
GCTTGACCGACAATTGCATGAAGAATCTGCTTAGGGTTAGGCGTTTTGCGCTGCTTCGCGATGTACGGGC
CAGATATACGCGTTGACATTGATTATTGACTAGTTATTAATAGTAATCAATTACGGGGTCATTAGTTCAT
AGCCCATATATGGAGTTCCGCGTTACATAACTTACGGTAAATGGCCCGCCTGGCTGACCGCCCAACGACC
CCCGCCCATTGACGTCAATAATGACGTATGTTCCCATAGTAACGCCAATAGGGACTTTCCATTGACGTCA
ATGGGTGGAGTATTTACGGTAAACTGCCCACTTGGCAGTACATCAAGTGTATCATATGCCAAGTACGCCC
CCTATTGACGTCAATGACGGTAAATGGCCCGCCTGGCATTATGCCCAGTACATGACCTTATGGGACTTTC
CTACTTGGCAGTACATCTACGTATTAGTCATCGCTATTACCATGGTGATGCGGTTTTGGCAGTACATCAA
TGGGCGTGGATAGCGGTTTGACTCACGGGGATTTCCAAGTCTCCACCCCATTGACGTCAATGGGAGTTTG
TTTTGGCACCAAAATCAACGGGACTTTCCAAAATGTCGTAACAACTCCGCCCCATTGACGCAAATGGGCG
GTAGGCGTGTACGGTGGGAGGTCTATATAAGCAGAGCTCTCTGGCTAACTAGAGAACCCACTGCTTACTG
GCTTATCGAAATTAATACGACTCACTATAGGGAGACCCAAGCTTGCGGCCGCCACCATGGTTGAAAAATT
TGTTGGTACGTGGAAAATAGCGGATTCTCATAATTTTGGCGAATATCTGAAGGCTATCGGGGCGCCTAAA
GAGCTGAGTGATGGAGGCGATGCCACGACTCCAACTCTGTATATTTCACAGAAGGACGGTGATAAAATGA
CCGTTAAGATCGAGAATGGCCCGCCCACCTTCCTGGATACACAGGTAAAGTTTAAACTTGGTGAAGAATT
TGATGAGTTCCCGAGCGACAGACGCAAAGGTGTTAAATCCGTAGTCAACTTGGTCGGAGAAAAACTCGTA
TATGTCCAAAAATGGGATGGCAAAGAGACAACCTACGTGCGTGAAATTAAAGACGGGAAACTGGTTGTGA
CGCTGACAATGGGCGACGTGGTGGCAGTGCGCTCGTACCGGCGTGCAACCGAAGACTACAAGGATGACGA
CGATAAGGAATTC
[288 nt withheld, positions 1204-1491]
TGACTCGAGCATGCATCTAGAGGGCCCTATTCTATAGTGTCACCTAAATGCTAGAGCTCGCTGATCAGCC
TCGACTGTGCCTTCTAGTTGCCAGCCATCTGTTGTTTGCCCCTCCCCCGTGCCTTCCTTGACCCTGGAAG
GTGCCACTCCCACTGTCCTTTCCTAATAAAATGAGGAAATTGCATCGCATTGTCTGAGTAGGTGTCATTC
TATTCTGGGGGGTGGGGTGGGGCAGGACAGCAAGGGGGAGGATTGGGAAGACAATAGCAGGCATGCTGGG
GATGCGGTGGGCTCTATGGCTTCTGAGGCGGAAAGAACCAGCTGGGGCTCTAGGGGGTATCCCC
[124 nt withheld, positions 1836-1959]
C
[91 nt withheld, positions 1961-2051]
A
[49 nt withheld, positions 2053-2101]
CCTTTGACGTTGGAGTCCACGTTCTTT
[37 nt withheld, positions 2129-2165]
ACCCTATCTCGGTCTATTCTTTTGATTTATAAGGGATTTTGCCGATTTCGGCCTATTGGTTAAAAAATGA
GCTGATTTAACAAAAATTTAACGCGAATTAATTCTGTGGAATGTGTGTCAGTTAGGGTGTGGAAAGTCCC
CAGGCTCCCCAGCAGGCAGAAGTATGCAAAGCATGCATCTCAATTAGTCAGCAACCAGGTGTGGAAAGTC
CCCAGGCTCCCCAGCAGGCAGAAGTATGCAAAGCATGCATCTCAATTAGTCAGCAACCATAGTCCCGCCC
CTAACTCCGCCCATCCCGCCCCTAACTCCGCCCAGTTCCGCCCATTCTCCGCCCCATGGCTGACTAATTT
TTTTTATTTATGCAGAGGCCGAGGCCGCCTCTGCCTCTGAGCTATTCCAGAAGTAGTGAGGAGGCTTTTT
TGGAGGCCTAGGCTTTTGCAAAAAGCTCCCGGGAGCTTGTATATCCATTTTCGGATCTGATCAAGAGACA
GGATGAGGATCGTTTCGCATGATTGAACAAGATGGATTGCACGCAGGTTCTCCGGCCGCTTGGGTGGAGA
GGCTATTCGGCTATGACTGGGCACAACAGACAATCGGCTGCTCTGATGCCGCCGTGTTCCGGCTGTCAGC
GCAGGGGCGCCCGGTTCTTTTTGTCAAGACCGACCTGTCCGGTGCCCTGAATGAACTGCAGGACGAGGCA
GCGCGGCTATCGTGGCTGGCCACGACGGGCGTTCCTTGCGCAGCTGTGCTCGACGTTGTCACTGAAGCGG
GAAGGGACTGGCTGCTATTGGGCGAAGTGCCGGGGCAGGATCTCCTGTCATCTCACCTTGCTCCTGCCGA
GAAAGTATCCATCATGGCTGATGCAATGCGGCGGCTGCATACGCTTGATCCGGCTACCTGCCCATTCGAC
CACCAAGCGAAACATCGCATCGAGCGAGCACGTACTCGGATGGAAGCCGGTCTTGTCGATCAGGATGATC
TGGACGAAGAGCATCAGGGGCTCGCGCCAGCCGAACTGTTCGCCAGGCTCAAGGCGCGCATGCCCGACGG
CGAGGATCTCGTCGTGACCCATGGCGATGCCTGCTTGCCGAATATCATGGTGGAAAATGGCCGCTTTTCT
GGATTCATCGACTGTGGCCGGCTGGGTGTGGCGGACCGCTATCAGGACATAGCGTTGGCTACCCGTGATA
TTGCTGAAGAGCTTGGCGGCGAATGGGCTGACCGCTTCCTCGTGCTTTACGGTATCGCCGCTCCCGATTC
GCAGCGCATCGCCTTCTATCGCCTTCTTGACGAGTTCTTCTGAGCGGGACTCTGGGGTTCGAAATGACCG
ACCAAGCGACGCCCAACCTGCCATCACGAGATTTCGATTCCACCGCCGCCTTCTATGAAAGGTTGGGCTT
CGGAATCGTTTTCCGGGACGCCGGCTGGATGATCCTCCAGCGCGGGGATCTCATGCTGGAGTTCTTCGCC
CACCCCAACTTGTTTATTGCAGCTTATAATGGTTACAAATAAAGCAATAGCATCACAAATTTCACAAATA
AAGCATTTTTTTCACTGCATTCTAGTTGTGGTTTGTCCAAACTCATCAATGTATCTTATCATGTCTGTAT
ACCGTCGACCTCTAGCTAGAGCTTGGCGTAATCATGGTCATAGCTGTTTCCTGTGTGAAATTGTTATCCG
CTCACAATTCCACACAACATACGAGCCGGAAGCATAAAGTGTAAAGCCTGGGGTGCCTAATGAGTGAGCT
AACTCACATTAATTGCGTTGCGCTCACTGCCCGCTTTCCAGTCGGGAAACCTGTCGTGCCAGCTGCATTA
ATGAATCGGCCAACGCGCGGGGAGAGGCGGTTTGCGTATTGGGCGCTCTTCCGCTTCCTCGCTCACTGAC
TCGCTGCGCTCGGTCGTTCGGCTGCGGCGAGCGGTATCAGCTCACTCAAAGGCGGTAATACGGTTATCCA
CAGAATCAGGGGATAACGCAGGAAAGAACATGTGAGCAAAAGGCCAGCAAAAGGCCAGGAACCGTAAAAA
GGCCGCGTTGCTGGCGTTTTTCCATAGGCTCCGCCCCCCTGACGAGCATCACAAAAATCGACGCTCAAGT
CAGAGGTGGCGAAACCCGACAGGACTATAAAGATACCAGGCGTTTCCCCCTGGAAGCTCCCTCGTGCGCT
CTCCTGTTCCGACCCTGCCGCTTACCGGATACCTGTCCGCCTTTCTCCCTTCGGGAAGCGTGGCGCTTTC
TCATAGCTCACGCTGTAGGTATCTCAGTTCGGTGTAGGTCGTTCGCTCCAAGCTGGGCTGTGTGCACGAA
CCCCCCGTTCAGCCCGACCGCTGCGCCTTATCCGGTAACTATCGTCTTGAGTCCAACCCGGTAAGACACG
ACTTATCGCCACTGGCAGCAGCCACTGGTAACAGGATTAGCAGAGCGAGGTATGTAGGCGGTGCTACAGA
GTTCTTGAAGTGGTGGCCTAACTACGGCTACACTAGAAGAACAGTATTTGGTATCTGCGCTCTGCTGAAG
CCAGTTACCTTCGGAAAAAGAGTTGGTAGCTCTTGATCCGGCAAACAAACCACCGCTGGTAGCGGTGGTT
TTTTTGTTTGCAAGCAGCAGATTACGCGCAGAAAAAAAGGATCTCAAGAAGATCCTTTGATCTTTTCTAC
GGGGTCTGACGCTCAGTGGAACGAAAACTCACGTTAAGGGATTTTGGTCATGAGATTATCAAAAAGGATC
TTCACCTAGATCCTTTTAAATTAAAAATGAAGTTTTAAATCAATCTAAAGTATATATGAGTAAACTTGGT
CTGACAGTTACCAATGCTTAATCAGTGAGGCACCTATCTCAGCGATCTGTCTATTTCGTTCATCCATAGT
TGCCTGACTCCCCGTCGTGTAGATAACTACGATACGGGAGGGCTTACCATCTGGCCCCAGTGCTGCAATG
ATACCGCGAGACCCACGCTCACCGGCTCCAGATTTATCAGCAATAAACCAGCCAGCCGGAAGGGCCGAGC
GCAGAAGTGGTCCTGCAACTTTATCCGCCTCCATCCAGTCTATTAATTGTTGCCGGGAAGCTAGAGTAAG
TAGTTCGCCAGTTAATAGTTTGCGCAACGTTGTTGCCATTGCTACAGGCATCGTGGTGTCACGCTCGTCG
TTTGGTATGGCTTCATTCAGCTCCGGTTCCCAACGATCAAGGCGAGTTACATGATCCCCCATGTTGTGCA
AAAAAGCGGTTAGCTCCTTCGGTCCTCCGATCGTTGTCAGAAGTAAGTTGGCCGCAGTGTTATCACTCAT
GGTTATGGCAGCACTGCATAATTCTCTTACTGTCATGCCATCCGTAAGATGCTTTTCTGTGACTGGTGAG
TACTCAACCAAGTCATTCTGAGAATAGTGTATGCGGCGACCGAGTTGCTCTTGCCCGGCGTCAATACGGG
ATAATACCGCGCCACATAGCAGAACTTTAAAAGTGCTCATCATTGGAAAACGTTCTTCGGGGCGAAAACT
CTCAAGGATCTTACCGCTGTTGAGATCCAGTTCGATGTAACCCACTCGTGCACCCAACTGATCTTCAGCA
TCTTTTACTTTCACCAGCGTTTCTGGGTGAGCAAAAACAGGAAGGCAAAATGCCGCAAAAAAGGGAATAA
GGGCGACACGGAAATGTTGAATACTCATACTCTTCCTTTTTCAATATTATTGAAGCATTTATCAGGGTTA
TTGTCTCATGAGCGGATACATATTTGAATGTATTTAGAAAAATAAACAAATAGGGGTTCCGCGCACATTT
CCCCGAAAAGTGCCACCTGACGTCGACGGATCGGGAGATCTCCCGATCCCCTATGGTGCACTCTCAGTAC
AATCTGCTCTGATGCCGCATAGTTAAGCCAGTATCTGCTCCCTGCTTGTGTGTTGGAGGTCGCTGAGTAG
TGCGCGAGCAAAATTTAAGCTACAACAAGGCAAG
