>Addgene plasmid #83413 | pCDNA3_UnaG-Flag-Sec61B | depositor partial sequence | sequence record 164468 | TAATACGACTCACTATAGGG
CCAAGCATAGCGGCGCACCATGGTTGAAATTTGTTGGTACGTGGAAAATAGCGGATTCTCATAATTTTGG
CGAATATCTGAAGGCTATCGGGGCGCCTAAAGAGCTGAGTGATGGAGGCGATGCCACGACTCCAACTCTG
TATATTTCACAGAAGGACGGTGATAAAATGACCGTTAAGATCGAGAATGGCCCGCCCACCTTCCTGGATA
CACAGGTAAAGTTTAAACTTGGTGAAGAATTTGATGAGTTCCCGAGCGACAGACGCAAAGGTGTTAAATC
CGTAGTCAACTTGGTCGGAGAAAAACTCGTATATGTCCAAAAATGGGATGGCAAAGAGACAACCTACGTG
CGTGAAATTAAAGACGGGAAACTGGTTGTGACGCTGACAATGGGCGACGTGGTGGCAGTGCGCTCGTACC
GGCGTGCAACCGAAGACTACAAGGATGACGACGATAAGGAATTC
[288 nt withheld, positions 465-752]
TGACTCGAGCATGCATCTAGAGGGCCCTATTCTATAGTGTCACCTAAATGCTAGAGCTCGCTGATCAGCC
TCGACTGTGCCTTCTAGTTGCCAGCCATCTGTTGTTTGCCCCTCCCCCGTGCCTTCCTTGACCCTGGAAG
GTGCCACTCCCACTGTCCTTTCCTAATAAAATGAGGAAATTGCATCGCATTGTCTGAGTAGGTGTCATCT
ATCTGGGGGGGGGGGGGGTGGGGGCAGGACCACCAAGGGGGAAGGAATTGGGAAAAACAAAACCCGGGCG
GGCCGGGGGAGGCGGGGGGGCCCCAAGGGCTCTCAAGGGGGGAAAA
